Addgene plasmid #171280: pFTK008
Purpose: Part Plasmid Entry Vector (LVL0) from the Fungal Modular Cloning ToolKit.
Depositing lab: Arnold Driessen. Depositing organization: University of Groningen. Publication: Modular Synthetic Biology Toolkit for Filamentous Fungi. Mozsik L, Pohl C, Meyer V, Bovenberg RAL, Nygard Y, Driessen AJM. ACS Synth Biol. 2021 Nov 2. doi: 10.1021/acssynbio.1c00260. PubMed 34726388.
Backbone
  Vector backbone: pICH41295
  Vector type: Bacterial Expression, Yeast Expression, Synthetic Biology
Growth in bacteria
  Bacterial resistance: Spectinomycin, 50 μg/mL
  Growth temperature: 37°C
  Growth strain: DH5alpha
  Copy number: High Copy
Gene/Insert
  Gene/Insert name: Poat1 Pc18g03600 promoter
  Species: Penicillium, Aspergillus, or other fungal sources
  Mutation: n/a
  Cloning method: Restriction Enzyme; 5′ cloning site Unknown (unknown if destroyed)
Terms and licenses: Academic/Nonprofit Terms; Industry Terms: Not Available to Industry
How to cite: pFTK008 was a gift from Arnold Driessen (Addgene plasmid # 171280 ; http://n2t.net/addgene:171280 ; RRID:Addgene_171280)
