[The description below was written by a language model from this plasmid's Addgene catalogue record and pLannotate feature annotations shown in this document.]
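Description:
pFTK008 is a level 0 (LVL0) part plasmid from the Fungal Modular Cloning ToolKit, a set of standardized parts for synthetic biology in filamentous fungi. It is built on the pICH41295 backbone, a MoClo-style entry vector, and is catalogued as a bacterial/yeast expression and synthetic biology vector. In practice it acts as a storage and donor plasmid for a single regulatory part rather than as an expression construct. It is maintained in E. coli at high copy through a ColE1/pUC-type origin of replication. Selection is with spectinomycin, conferred by the aadA aminoglycoside adenylyltransferase gene, which appears to be driven by the bla (AmpR) promoter annotated upstream of it. The short integrase and gentamicin acetyltransferase fragments flanking aadA are non-functional and probably reflect the integron-type origin of the resistance cassette. The small lacI fragment is likewise probably backbone residue.

The payload is the Poat1 promoter, corresponding to the Pc18g03600 locus. The record gives the species only generically as Penicillium, Aspergillus or other fungal sources. The automated feature table for the 2,676 nt sequence does not annotate this promoter, which is expected for a fungal element missing from standard feature databases. It presumably lies in the unannotated region outside the resistance cassette and origin. The record does not give the cloning sites or the flanking overhangs.

As a level 0 promoter part, pFTK008 is meant to be combined with coding sequence and terminator parts in hierarchical modular (Golden Gate-type) assembly. This produces transcription units and then multigene constructs for expression in filamentous fungi.
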