Features (pLannotate 1.2.2; 6 found; start..end, strand, type, name):
    110..214     +  promoter       AmpR promoter: bla
    205..285     -  CDS            int (fragment): INT2_ECOLX - Protein inferred from homology: Swiss-Prot protein existence level 3. Putative integrase believed to be involved in the insertion of antibiotic resistance genes into plasmids and transposons. From Escherichia coli.
    373..429     +  CDS            GmR (fragment): gentamycin acetyltransferase; aacC1; confers resistance to gentamycin
    436..1224    +  CDS            aadA: S3AD_ECOLX - Experimental evidence at protein level: Swiss-Prot protein existence level 1. Mediates bacterial resistance to the antibiotics streptomycin and spectinomycin. From Escherichia coli.
   1398..1986    +  rep_origin     ori: high-copy-number ColE1/pMB1/pBR322/pUC origin of replication
   2169..2218    +  CDS            lacI (fragment): lac repressor; lacI; The lac repressor binds to the lac operator to inhibit transcription in E. coli. This inhibition can be relieved by adding lactose or isopropyl-β-D-thiogalactopyranoside (IPTG).
>Addgene plasmid #171280 | pFTK008 | addgene full sequence | sequence record 349462 | Addgene NGS Result
GTGGCTCTTCAGTGGACGAAAGGGCCTCGTGATACGCCTATTTTTATAGGTTAATGTCATGATAATAATG
GTTTCTTAGACGTCAGGTGGCACTTTTCGGGGAAATGTGCGCGGAACCCCTATTTGTTTATTTTTCTAAA
TACATTCAAATATGTATCCGCTCATGAGACAATAACCCTGATAAATGCTTCAATAATATTGAAAAAGGAA
GAGTATGCGCTCACGCAACTGGTCCAGAACCTTGACCGAACGCAGCGGTGGTAACGGCGCAGTGGCGGTT
TTCATGGCTTGTTATGACTGTTTTTTTTTGGGGTACAGTCTATGCCTCGGGCATCCAAGCAGCAAGCGCG
TTACGCCGTGGGTCGATGTTTGATGTTATGGAGCAGCAACGATGTTACGCAGCAGGGCAGTCGCCCTAAA
ACAAAGTTAAACATCATGAGGGAAGCGGTGATCGCCGAAGTATCGACTCAACTATCAGAGGTAGTTGGCG
TCATCGAGCGCCATCTCGAACCGACGTTGCTGGCCGTACATTTGTACGGCTCCGCAGTGGATGGCGGCCT
GAAGCCACACAGCGATATTGATTTGCTGGTTACGGTGACCGTAAGGCTTGATGAAACAACGCGGCGAGCT
TTGATCAACGACCTTTTGGAAACTTCGGCTTCCCCTGGAGAGAGCGAGATTCTCCGCGCTGTAGAAGTCA
CCATTGTTGTGCACGACGACATCATTCCGTGGCGTTATCCAGCTAAGCGCGAACTGCAATTTGGAGAATG
GCAGCGCAATGACATTCTTGCAGGTATCTTCGAGCCAGCCACGATCGACATTGATCTGGCTATCTTGCTG
ACAAAAGCAAGAGAACATAGCGTTGCCTTGGTAGGTCCAGCGGCGGAGGAACTCTTTGATCCGGTTCCTG
AACAGGATCTATTTGAGGCGCTAAATGAAACCTTAACGCTATGGAACTCGCCGCCCGACTGGGCTGGCGA
TGAGCGAAATGTAGTGCTTACGTTGTCCCGCATTTGGTACAGCGCAGTAACCGGCAAAATCGCGCCGAAG
GATGTCGCTGCCGACTGGGCAATGGAGCGCCTGCCGGCCCAGTATCAGCCCGTCATACTTGAAGCTAGAC
AGGCTTATCTTGGACAAGAAGAAGATCGCTTGGCCTCGCGCGCAGATCAGTTGGAAGAATTTGTCCATTA
CGTAAAAGGCGAGATCACCAAGGTAGTCGGCAAATAACTGTCAGACCAAGTTTACTCATATATACTTTAG
ATTGATTTAAAACTTCATTTTTAATTTAAAAGGATCTAGGTGAAGATCCTTTTTGATAATCTCATGACCA
AAATCCCTTAACGTGAGTTTTCGTTCCACTGAGCGTCAGACCCCGTAGAAAAGATCAAAGGATCTTCTTG
AGATCCTTTTTTTCTGCGCGTAATCTGCTGCTTGCAAACAAAAAAACCACCGCTACCAGCGGTGGTTTGT
TTGCCGGATCAAGAGCTACCAACTCTTTTTCCGAAGGTAACTGGCTTCAGCAGAGCGCAGATACCAAATA
CTGTTCTTCTAGTGTAGCCGTAGTTAGGCCACCACTTCAAGAACTCTGTAGCACCGCCTACATACCTCGC
TCTGCTAATCCTGTTACCAGTGGCTGCTGCCAGTGGCGATAAGTCGTGTCTTACCGGGTTGGACTCAAGA
CGATAGTTACCGGATAAGGCGCAGCGGTCGGGCTGAACGGGGGGTTCGTGCACACAGCCCAGCTTGGAGC
GAACGACCTACACCGAACTGAGATACCTACAGCGTGAGCTATGAGAAAGCGCCACGCTTCCCGAAGGGAG
AAAGGCGGACAGGTATCCGGTAAGCGGCAGGGTCGGAACAGGAGAGCGCACGAGGGAGCTTCCAGGGGGA
AACGCCTGGTATCTTTATAGTCCTGTCGGGTTTCGCCACCTCTGACTTGAGCGTCGATTTTTGTGATGCT
CGTCAGGGGGGCGGAGCCTATGGAAAAACGCCAGCAACGCGGCCTTTTTACGGTTCCTGGCCTTTTGCTG
GCCTTTTGCTCACATGTTCTTTCCTGCGTTATCCCCTGATTCTGTGGATAACCGTATTACCGCCTTTGAG
TGAGCTGATACCGCTCGCCGCAGCCGAACGACCGAGCGCAGCGAGTCAGTGAGCGAGGAAGCGGAAGAGC
GCCCAATACGCAAACCGCCTCTCCCCGCGCGTTGGCCGATTCATTAATCACTCTGTGGTCTCAGGAGTAT
CTCCCTTTCTCTCTCCCTCATTCTTTTTTTCTTTTTTTTTTAGCTGATTCTAATTAGATCAATAATTAAT
ACCTGGAACATGATGGTCAATATAGAACCAATGAACGAATCAGAAATCGTGGTTATCCAAGCCAATGGAG
CCGTGTAGGGTAATCCTGCGCATAGGGAACAGCATCGGCACGACCTGTACTTAGCGGACATCCCGTCTAA
CAAGTCTAACACTTAACGGCATAGCGGCTGTACAAAGGGAAAATTCCCCTTACTTATATATCTCTTGACT
TCTTCTTTTTCGGAGTTTCTCTTTTCTCTGAATTTCTCTTCAATTTCTTTGAATCCCTCATCTTCCCTTC
TTTACCCCAGTGCCGATCCTCCGTTTACCTCCAACTTCCCCCAACTTCTTAGCTCTCCCCGCAATCCACC
AATGTGAGACCACGAA
